Addgene plasmid #40728: pUB2.1
Purpose: (Empty Backbone) Modified pcDNA3.1 vector for ligation independent cloning, including a ccdB cassette for eliminating no-insert background
Depositing lab: Thomas Hughes.
Backbone
  Vector backbone: pcDNA3.1
  Backbone manufacturer: Invitrogen
  Backbone size (bp): 5488
  Modifications to backbone: carries a negative selection cassette, ccdb, in the cloning site. Originally, pcDNA3.1 hygro, modified for ligation independent cloning with zero background.
  Vector type: Mammalian Expression
  Promoter: CMV
Growth in bacteria
  Bacterial resistance: Chloramphenicol and Ampicillin, 25 & 100 μg/mL
  Growth temperature: 37°C
  Growth strain: ccdB Survival
  Copy number: High Copy
Gene/Insert
  Cloning method: Ligation Independent Cloning
  Sequencing primers: 5′ CMV-F; 3′ BGH-rev
Resource information
  A portion of this plasmid was derived from a plasmid made by: We purchased the backbone from Invitrogen, and then adapted it for high-throughput cloning.
Terms and licenses: Academic/Nonprofit Terms; Industry Terms: Not Available to Industry
Depositor comments: Please note that the hygromycin cassette in this plasmid is non-functional. See provided protocol for high-throughput, ligation-independent cloning using this plasmid.
How to cite: pUB2.1 was a gift from Thomas Hughes (Addgene plasmid # 40728 ; http://n2t.net/addgene:40728 ; RRID:Addgene_40728)
