[The description below was written by a language model from this plasmid's Addgene catalogue record and pLannotate feature annotations shown in this document.]
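Description:
pUB2.1 is an empty mammalian expression backbone derived from pcDNA3.1 (originally the hygromycin version) and adapted for high-throughput, ligation-independent cloning. In bacteria it replicates from a high-copy ColE1/pUC-type origin and carries an ampicillin resistance gene (β-lactamase) with its own promoter. An f1 origin is also present, which in principle allows single-stranded DNA production. The catalogue lists the backbone as 5,488 bp, while the deposited full sequence is 6,827 nt, a difference roughly the size of the added selection cassette.

The expression unit consists of the CMV immediate-early enhancer and promoter, followed by a T7 promoter, the cloning region and the bovine growth hormone polyadenylation signal. In the empty vector, the cloning region is occupied by a stuffer containing a chloramphenicol acetyltransferase gene with its cat promoter and the ccdB gyrase toxin gene, preceded by a ccdA fragment. Because ccdB kills standard E. coli strains, the parental plasmid must be maintained in a ccdB-tolerant strain under chloramphenicol plus ampicillin selection. When an insert replaces the cassette, only recombinants survive in ordinary cloning strains, which removes no-insert background. Inserts placed here are expressed from CMV in mammalian cells and can be sequenced from the flanking CMV and bGH primer sites.

An SV40 promoter–HygR–SV40 poly(A) unit remains downstream, but the depositor states that the hygromycin cassette is non-functional, so the vector should not be relied on for stable selection in mammalian cells. Several small annotated fragments (HIV-1 LTR, ble, lacI, bom) appear to be short sequence matches or backbone remnants rather than functional elements.
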