Features (pLannotate 1.2.2; 23 found; start..end, strand, type, name):
     28..80      -  misc_feature   bom (fragment): basis of mobility region from pBR322
    235..614     +  enhancer       CMV enhancer: human cytomegalovirus immediate early enhancer
    615..818     +  promoter       CMV promoter: human cytomegalovirus (CMV) immediate early promoter
    814..847     +  LTR            5' LTR (truncated) (fragment): truncated 5' long terminal repeat (LTR) from HIV-1
    863..881     +  promoter       T7 promoter: promoter for bacteriophage T7 RNA polymerase
    911..940     +  promoter       cat promoter (fragment): promoter of the E. coli cat gene encoding chloramphenicol acetyltransferase
    941..1621    +  CDS            CmR: chloramphenicol acetyltransferase confers resistance to chloramphenicol
   1778..1936    +  CDS            ccdA (fragment): CCDA_ECO57 - Also known as H, letA. Experimental evidence at protein level: Swiss-Prot protein existence level 1. Antitoxin component of a type II toxin-antitoxin (TA) system which inhibits the post-segregational killing (PSK) of plasmid-free cells, also referred to as a plasmid addiction system. Binds to and blocks the activity of CcdB; will also remove bound CcdB protein from the CcdB-GyrA complex by forming a CcdA-CcdB complex, a process termed rejuvenation. Functions as a transcriptional corepressor for the ccdAB operon, repression also requires CcdB (By similarity). From Escherichia coli
   1941..2246    +  CDS            ccdB: CcdB, a bacterial toxin that poisons DNA gyrase; ccdB; Plasmids containing the ccdB gene cannot be propagated in standard E. coli strains.
   2260..2484    +  polyA_signal   bGH poly(A) signal: bovine growth hormone polyadenylation signal
   2488..2509    +  promoter       SV40 promoter (fragment): SV40 enhancer and early promoter
   2530..2958    +  rep_origin     f1 ori (sequence partly withheld): f1 bacteriophage origin of replication; arrow indicates direction of (+) strand synthesis
   2972..3301    +  promoter       SV40 promoter: SV40 enhancer and early promoter
   3350..4373    +  CDS            HygR: aminoglycoside phosphotransferase from E. coli; aph(4)-Ia; confers resistance to hygromycin
   4383..4508    +  CDS            ble (fragment): BLE_KLEPN - Experimental evidence at protein level: Swiss-Prot protein existence level 1. Binding protein with a strong affinity to the bleomycin family of antibiotics. Binds to CL990; an antimitotic-antibiotic compound. From Klebsiella pneumoniae.
   4503..4624    +  polyA_signal   SV40 poly(A) signal: SV40 polyadenylation signal
   4697..4713    -  protein_bind   lac operator: The lac repressor binds to the lac operator to inhibit transcription in E. coli. This inhibition can be relieved by adding lactose or isopropyl-β-D-thiogalactopyranoside (IPTG). lac repressor encoded by lacI
   4721..4751    -  promoter       lac promoter: promoter for the E. coli lac operon
   4766..4787    -  protein_bind   CAP binding site: CAP binding activates transcription in the presence of cAMP. E. coli catabolite activator protein
   4800..4892    -  CDS            lacI (fragment): lac repressor; lacI; The lac repressor binds to the lac operator to inhibit transcription in E. coli. This inhibition can be relieved by adding lactose or isopropyl-β-D-thiogalactopyranoside (IPTG).
   5075..5660    -  rep_origin     ori: high-copy-number ColE1/pMB1/pBR322/pUC origin of replication
   5831..6691    -  CDS            AmpR: β-lactamase; bla; confers resistance to ampicillin, carbenicillin, and related antibiotics
   6692..6796    -  promoter       AmpR promoter: bla
>Addgene plasmid #40728 | pUB2.1 | depositor full sequence | sequence record 128586 | pUB2.1 sequence 6827 bps
GACGGATCGGGAGATCTCCCGATCCCCTATGGTGCACTCTCAGTACAATCTGCTCTGATGCCGCATAGTT
AAGCCAGTATCTGCTCCCTGCTTGTGTGTTGGAGGTCGCTGAGTAGTGCGCGAGCAAAATTTAAGCTACA
ACAAGGCAAGGCTTGACCGACAATTGCATGAAGAATCTGCTTAGGGTTAGGCGTTTTGCGCTGCTTCGCG
ATGTACGGGCCAGATATACGCGTTGACATTGATTATTGACTAGTTATTAATAGTAATCAATTACGGGGTC
ATTAGTTCATAGCCCATATATGGAGTTCCGCGTTACATAACTTACGGTAAATGGCCCGCCTGGCTGACCG
CCCAACGACCCCCGCCCATTGACGTCAATAATGACGTATGTTCCCATAGTAACGCCAATAGGGACTTTCC
ATTGACGTCAATGGGTGGAGTATTTACGGTAAACTGCCCACTTGGCAGTACATCAAGTGTATCATATGCC
AAGTACGCCCCCTATTGACGTCAATGACGGTAAATGGCCCGCCTGGCATTATGCCCAGTACATGACCTTA
TGGGACTTTCCTACTTGGCAGTACATCTACGTATTAGTCATCGCTATTACCATGGTGATGCGGTTTTGGC
AGTACATCAATGGGCGTGGATAGCGGTTTGACTCACGGGGATTTCCAAGTCTCCACCCCATTGACGTCAA
TGGGAGTTTGTTTTGGCACCAAAATCAACGGGACTTTCCAAAATGTCGTAACAACTCCGCCCCATTGACG
CAAATGGGCGGTAGGCGTGTACGGTGGGAGGTCTATATAAGCAGAGCTCTCTGGCTAACTAGAGAACCCA
CTGCTTACTGGCTTATCGAAATTAATACGACTCACTATAGGGAGACCCAAGCTGGCTAGCGTTTAAACAG
TCGAGATTTTCAGGAGCTAAGGAAGCTAAAATGGAGAAAAAAATCACTGGATATACCACCGTTGATATAT
CCCAATGGCATCGTAAAGAACATTTTGAGGCATTTCAGTCAGTTGCTCAATGTACCTATAACCAGACCGT
TCAGCTGGATATTACGGCCTTTTTAAAGACCGTAAAGAAAAATAAGCACAAGTTTTATCCGGCCTTTATT
CACATTCTTGCCCGCCTGATGAATGCTCATCCGGAATTCCGTATGGCAATGAAAGACGGTGAGCTGGTGA
TATGGGATAGTGTTCACCCTTGTTACACCGTTTTCCATGAGCAAACTGAAACGTTTTCATCGCTCTGGAG
TGAATACCACGACGATTTCCGGCAGTTTCTACACATATATTCGCAAGATGTGGCGTGTTACGGTGAAAAC
CTGGCCTATTTCCCTAAAGGGTTTATTGAGAATATGTTTTTCGTCTCAGCCAATCCCTGGGTGAGTTTCA
CCAGTTTTGATTTAAACGTGGCCAATATGGACAACTTCTTCGCCCCCGTTTTCACCATGGGCAAATATTA
TACGCAAGGCGACAAGGTGCTGATGCCGCTGGCGATTCAGGTTCATCATGCCGTTTGTGATGGCTTCCAT
GTCGGCAGAATGCTTAATGAATTACAACAGTACTGCGATGAGTGGCAGGCGGGGCGTAATCTAGAGGATC
CGGCTTACTAAAAGCCAGATAACAGTATGCGTATTTGCGCGCTGATTTTTGCGGTATAAGAATATATACT
GATATGTATACCCGAAGTATGTCAAAAAGAGGTATGCTATGAAGCAGCGTATTACAGTGACAGTTGACAG
CGACAGCTATCAGTTGCTCAAGGCATATATGATGTCAATATCTCCGGTCTGGTAAGCACAACCATGCAGA
ATGAAGCCCGTCGTCTGCGTGCCGAACGCTGGAAAGCGGAAAATCAGGAAGGGATGGCTGAGGTCGCCCG
GTTTATTGAAATGAACGGCTCTTTTGCTGACGAGAACAGGGGCTGGTGAAATGCAGTTTAAGGTTTACAC
CTATAAAAGAGAGAGCCGTTATCGTCTGTTTGTGGATGTACAGAGTGATATTATTGACACGCCCGGGCGA
CGGATGGTGATCCCCCTGGCCAGTGCACGTCTGCTGTCAGATAAAGTCCCCCGTGAACTTTACCCGGTGG
TGCATATCGGGGATGAAAGCTGGCGCATGATGACCACCGATATGGCCAGTGTGCCGGTCTCCGTTATCGG
GGAAGAAGTGGCTGATCTCAGCCACCGCGAAAATGACATCAAAAACGCCATTAACCTGATGTTCTGGGGA
ATATAAGGCGCGCCCTCGACTGTGCCTTCTAGTTGCCAGCCATCTGTTGTTTGCCCCTCCCCCGTGCCTT
CCTTGACCCTGGAAGGTGCCACTCCCACTGTCCTTTCCTAATAAAATGAGGAAATTGCATCGCATTGTCT
GAGTAGGTGTCATTCTATTCTGGGGGGTGGGGTGGGGCAGGACAGCAAGGGGGAGGATTGGGAAGACAAT
AGCAGGCATGCTGGGGATGCGGTGGGCTCTATGGCTTCTGAGGCGGAAAGAACCAGCTGGGGCTCTAGGG
GGTATCCCC
[124 nt withheld, positions 2530-2653]
C
[91 nt withheld, positions 2655-2745]
A
[49 nt withheld, positions 2747-2795]
CCTTTGACGTTGGAGTCCACGTTCTTT
[37 nt withheld, positions 2823-2859]
ACCCTATCTCGGTCTATTCTTTTGATTTATAAGGGATTTTGCCGATTTCGGCCTATTGGTTAAAAAATGA
GCTGATTTAACAAAAATTTAACGCGAATTAATTCTGTGGAATGTGTGTCAGTTAGGGTGTGGAAAGTCCC
CAGGCTCCCCAGCAGGCAGAAGTATGCAAAGCATGCATCTCAATTAGTCAGCAACCAGGTGTGGAAAGTC
CCCAGGCTCCCCAGCAGGCAGAAGTATGCAAAGCATGCATCTCAATTAGTCAGCAACCATAGTCCCGCCC
CTAACTCCGCCCATCCCGCCCCTAACTCCGCCCAGTTCCGCCCATTCTCCGCCCCATGGCTGACTAATTT
TTTTTATTTATGCAGAGGCCGAGGCCGCCTCTGCCTCTGAGCTATTCCAGAAGTAGTGAGGAGGCTTTTT
TGGAGGCCTAGGCTTTTGCAAAAAGCTCCCGGGAGCTTGTATATCCATTTTCGGATCTGATCAGCACGTG
ATGAAAAAGCCTGAACTCACCGCGACGTCTGTCGAGAAGTTTCTGATCGAAAAGTTCGACAGCGTCTCCG
ACCTGATGCAGCTCTCGGAGGGCGAAGAATCTCGTGCTTTCAGCTTCGATGTAGGAGGGCGTGGATATGT
CCTGCGGGTAAATAGCTGCGCCGATGGTTTCTACAAAGATCGTTATGTTTATCGGCACTTTGCATCGGCC
GCGCTCCCGATTCCGGAAGTGCTTGACATTGGGGAATTCAGCGAGAGCCTGACCTATTGCATCTCCCGCC
GTGCACAGGGTGTCACGTTGCAAGACCTGCCTGAAACCGAACTGCCCGCTGTTCTGCAGCCGGTCGCGGA
GGCCATGGATGCGATCGCTGCGGCCGATCTTAGCCAGACGAGCGGGTTCGGCCCATTCGGACCGCAAGGA
ATCGGTCAATACACTACATGGCGTGATTTCATATGCGCGATTGCTGATCCCCATGTGTATCACTGGCAAA
CTGTGATGGACGACACCGTCAGTGCGTCCGTCGCGCAGGCTCTCGATGAGCTGATGCTTTGGGCCGAGGA
CTGCCCCGAAGTCCGGCACCTCGTGCACGCGGATTTCGGCTCCAACAATGTCCTGACGGACAATGGCCGC
ATAACAGCGGTCATTGACTGGAGCGAGGCGATGTTCGGGGATTCCCAATACGAGGTCGCCAACATCTTCT
TCTGGAGGCCGTGGTTGGCTTGTAGAGCAGCAGACGCGCTACTTCGAGCGGAGGCATCCGGAGCTTGCAG
GATCGCCGCGGCTCCGGGCGTATATGCTCCGCATTGGTCTTGACCAACTCTATCAGAGCTTGGTTGACGG
CAATTTCGATGATGCAGCTTGGGCGCAGGGTCGATGCGACGCAATCGTCCGATCCGGAGCCGGGACTGTC
GGGCGTACACAAATCGCCCGCAGAAGCGCGGCCGTCTGGACCGATGGCTGTGTAGAAGTACTCGCCGATA
GTGGAAACCGACGCCCCAGCACTCGTCCGAGGGCAAAGGAATAGCACGTGCTACGAGATTTCGATTCCAC
CGCCGCCTTCTATGAAAGGTTGGGCTTCGGAATCGTTTTCCGGGACGCCGGCTGGATGATCCTCCAGCGC
GGGGATCTCATGCTGGAGTTCTTCGCCCACCCCAACTTGTTTATTGCAGCTTATAATGGTTACAAATAAA
GCAATAGCATCACAAATTTCACAAATAAAGCATTTTTTTCACTGCATTCTAGTTGTGGTTTGTCCAAACT
CATCAATGTATCTTATCATGTCTGTATACCGTCGACCTCTAGCTAGAGCTTGGCGTAATCATGGTCATAG
CTGTTTCCTGTGTGAAATTGTTATCCGCTCACAATTCCACACAACATACGAGCCGGAAGCATAAAGTGTA
AAGCCTGGGGTGCCTAATGAGTGAGCTAACTCACATTAATTGCGTTGCGCTCACTGCCCGCTTTCCAGTC
GGGAAACCTGTCGTGCCAGCTGCATTAATGAATCGGCCAACGCGCGGGGAGAGGCGGTTTGCGTATTGGG
CGCTCTTCCGCTTCCTCGCTCACTGACTCGCTGCGCTCGGTCGTTCGGCTGCGGCGAGCGGTATCAGCTC
ACTCAAAGGCGGTAATACGGTTATCCACAGAATCAGGGGATAACGCAGGAAAGAACATGTGAGCAAAAGG
CCAGCAAAAGGCCAGGAACCGTAAAAAGGCCGCGTTGCTGGCGTTTTTCCATAGGCTCCGCCCCCCTGAC
GAGCATCACAAAAATCGACGCTCAAGTCAGAGGTGGCGAAACCCGACAGGACTATAAAGATACCAGGCGT
TTCCCCCTGGAAGCTCCCTCGTGCGCTCTCCTGTTCCGACCCTGCCGCTTACCGGATACCTGTCCGCCTT
TCTCCCTTCGGGAAGCGTGGCGCTTTCTCATAGCTCACGCTGTAGGTATCTCAGTTCGGTGTAGGTCGTT
CGCTCCAAGCTGGGCTGTGTGCACGAACCCCCCGTTCAGCCCGACCGCTGCGCCTTATCCGGTAACTATC
GTCTTGAGTCCAACCCGGTAAGACACGACTTATCGCCACTGGCAGCAGCCACTGGTAACAGGATTAGCAG
AGCGAGGTATGTAGGCGGTGCTACAGAGTTCTTGAAGTGGTGGCCTAACTACGGCTACACTAGAAGAACA
GTATTTGGTATCTGCGCTCTGCTGAAGCCAGTTACCTTCGGAAAAAGAGTTGGTAGCTCTTGATCCGGCA
AACAAACCACCGCTGGTAGCGGTTTTTTTGTTTGCAAGCAGCAGATTACGCGCAGAAAAAAAGGATCTCA
AGAAGATCCTTTGATCTTTTCTACGGGGTCTGACGCTCAGTGGAACGAAAACTCACGTTAAGGGATTTTG
GTCATGAGATTATCAAAAAGGATCTTCACCTAGATCCTTTTAAATTAAAAATGAAGTTTTAAATCAATCT
AAAGTATATATGAGTAAACTTGGTCTGACAGTTACCAATGCTTAATCAGTGAGGCACCTATCTCAGCGAT
CTGTCTATTTCGTTCATCCATAGTTGCCTGACTCCCCGTCGTGTAGATAACTACGATACGGGAGGGCTTA
CCATCTGGCCCCAGTGCTGCAATGATACCGCGAGACCCACGCTCACCGGCTCCAGATTTATCAGCAATAA
ACCAGCCAGCCGGAAGGGCCGAGCGCAGAAGTGGTCCTGCAACTTTATCCGCCTCCATCCAGTCTATTAA
TTGTTGCCGGGAAGCTAGAGTAAGTAGTTCGCCAGTTAATAGTTTGCGCAACGTTGTTGCCATTGCTACA
GGCATCGTGGTGTCACGCTCGTCGTTTGGTATGGCTTCATTCAGCTCCGGTTCCCAACGATCAAGGCGAG
TTACATGATCCCCCATGTTGTGCAAAAAAGCGGTTAGCTCCTTCGGTCCTCCGATCGTTGTCAGAAGTAA
GTTGGCCGCAGTGTTATCACTCATGGTTATGGCAGCACTGCATAATTCTCTTACTGTCATGCCATCCGTA
AGATGCTTTTCTGTGACTGGTGAGTACTCAACCAAGTCATTCTGAGAATAGTGTATGCGGCGACCGAGTT
GCTCTTGCCCGGCGTCAATACGGGATAATACCGCGCCACATAGCAGAACTTTAAAAGTGCTCATCATTGG
AAAACGTTCTTCGGGGCGAAAACTCTCAAGGATCTTACCGCTGTTGAGATCCAGTTCGATGTAACCCACT
CGTGCACCCAACTGATCTTCAGCATCTTTTACTTTCACCAGCGTTTCTGGGTGAGCAAAAACAGGAAGGC
AAAATGCCGCAAAAAAGGGAATAAGGGCGACACGGAAATGTTGAATACTCATACTCTTCCTTTTTCAATA
TTATTGAAGCATTTATCAGGGTTATTGTCTCATGAGCGGATACATATTTGAATGTATTTAGAAAAATAAA
CAAATAGGGGTTCCGCGCACATTTCCCCGAAAAGTGCCACCTGACGTC
