>Addgene plasmid #40728 | pUB2.1 | addgene partial sequence | sequence record 66962 | BGH-rev 5'-TAGAAGGCACAGTCGAGG-3'
GGCGTTTTTGATGTCATTTTCGCGGTGGCTGAGATCAGCCACTTCTTCCCCGATAACGGAGACCGGCACA
CTGGCCATATCGGTGGTCATCATGCGCCAGCTTTCATCCCCGATATGCACCACCGGGTAAAGTTCACGGG
GGACTTTATCTGACAGCAGACGTGCACTGGCCAGGGGGATCACCATCCGTCGCCCGGGCGTGTCAATAAT
ATCACTCTGTACATCCACAAACAGACGATAACGGCTCTCTCTTTTATAGGTGTAAACCTTAAACTGCATT
TCACCAGCCCCTGTTCTCGTCAGCAAAAGAGCCGTTCATTTCAATAAACCGGGCGACCTCAGCCATCCCT
TCCTGATTTTCCGCTTTCCAGCGTTCGGCACGCAGACGACGGGCTTCATTCTGCATGGTTGTGCTTACCA
GACCGGAGATATTGACATCATATATGCCTTGAGCAACTGATAGCTGTCGCTGTCAACTGTCACTGTAATA
CGCTGCTTCATAGCATACCTCTTTTTGACATACTTCGGGTATACATATCAGTATATATTCTTATACCGCA
AAAATCAGCGCGCAAATACGCATACTGTTATCTGGCTTTTAGTAAGCCGGATCCTCTAGATTACGCCCCG
CCTGCCACTCATCGCAGTACTGTTGTAATTCATTAAGCATTCTGCCGACATGGAAGCCATCACAAACGGC
ATGATGAACCTGAATCGCCAGCGGCATCAGCACCTTGTCGCCTTGCGTATAATATTTGCCCATGGTGAAA
ACGGGGGCGAAGAAGTTGTCCATATTGGCCACGTTTAAATCAAAACTGGTGAAACTCACCCAGGGATTGG
CTGA
