>Addgene plasmid #40728 | pUB2.1 | addgene partial sequence | sequence record 67431 | CAT-R 5'-GCAACTGACTGAAATGCCTC-3'
ATATCAACGGTGGTATATCCAGTGATTTTTTTCTCCATTTTAGCTTCCTTAGCTCCTGAAAATCTCGACT
GTTTAAACGCTAGCCAGCTTGGGTCTCCCTATAGTGAGTCGTATTAATTTCGATAAGCCAGTAAGCAGTG
GGTTCTCTAGTTAGCCAGAGAGCTCTGCTTATATAGACCTCCCACCGTACACGCCTACCGCCCATTTGCG
TCAATGGGGCGGAGTTGTTACGACATTTTGGAAAGTCCCGTTGATTTTGGTGCCAAAACAAACTCCCATT
GACGTCAATGGGGTGGAGACTTGGAAATCCCCGTGAGTCAAACCGCTATCCACGCCCATTGATGTACTGC
CAAAACCGCATCACCATGGTAATAGCGATGACTAATACGTAGATGTACTGCCAAGTAGGAAAGTCCCATA
AGGTCATGTACTGGGCATAATGCCAGGCGGGCCATTTACCGTCATTGACGTCAATAGGGGGCGTACTTGG
CATATGATACACTTGATGTACTGCCAAGTGGGCAGTTTACCGTAAATACTCCACCCATTGACGTCAATGG
AAAGTCCCTATTGGCGTTACTATGGGAACATACGTCATTATTGACGTCAATGGGCGGGGGTCGTTGGGCG
GTCAGCCAGGCGGGCCATTTACCGTAAGTTATGTAACGCGGAACTCCATATATGGGCTATGAACTAATGA
CCCCGTAATTGATTACTATTAATAACTAGTCAATAATCAATGTCAACGCGTATATCTGGCCCGTACATCG
CGAAGCAGCGCAAAACGCCTAACCCTAAGCAGA
