>Addgene plasmid #40728 | pUB2.1 | addgene partial sequence | sequence record 128558 | SV40pA-R 5'-GAAATTTGTGATGCTATTGC-3'
AGTTGGGGTGGGCGAAGAACTCCAGCATGAGATCCCCGCGCTGGAGGATCATCCAGCCGGCGTCCCGGAA
AACGATTCCGAAGCCCAACCTTTCATAGAAGGCGGCGGTGGAATCGAAATCTCGTAGCACGTGCTATTCC
TTTGCCCTCGGACGAGTGCTGGGGCGTCGGTTTCCACTATCGGCGAGTACTTCTACACAGCCATCGGTCC
AGACGGCCGCGCTTCTGCGGGCGATTTGTGTACGCCCGACAGTCCCGGCTCCGGATCGGACGATTGCGTC
GCATCGACCCTGCGCCCAAGCTGCATCATCGAAATTGCCGTCAACCAAGCTCTGATAGAGTTGGTCAAGA
CCAATGCGGAGCATATACGCCCGGAGCCGCGGCGATCCTGCAAGCTCCGGATGCCTCCGCTCGAAGTAGC
GCGTCTGCTGCTCTACAAGCCAACCACGGCCTCCAGAAGAAGATGTTGGCGACCTCGTATTGGGAATCCC
CGAACATCGCCTCGCTCCAGTCAATGACCGCTGTTATGCGGCCATTGTCCGTCAGGACATTGTTGGAGCC
GAAATCCGCGTGCACGAGGTGCCGGACTTCGGGGCAGTCCTCGGCCCAAAGCATCAGCTCATCGAGAGCC
TGCGCGACGGACGCACTGACGGTGTCGTCCATCACAGTTTGCCAGTGATACACATGGGGATCAGCAATCG
CGCATATGAAATCACGCCATGTAGTGTATTGACCGATTCCTTGCGGTCCGAATGGGCCGAACCCGCTCGT
CTGGCTAAGATCGGCCGCAGCGATCGCATCCATGGCCTCCGCGACCGGCTGCAGAACAGCGGGCAGTTCG
GTTTCAGGCAGGTCTTGCAACGTGACACCCTGTGCACGGCGGGAGATGCAATAGGTCAGGCTCTCGCTGA
AT
