>Addgene plasmid #40728 | pUB2.1 | addgene partial sequence | sequence record 128559 | SV40pro-F 5'-TATTTATGCAGAGGCCGAGG-3'
AGTAGTGAGGAGGCTTTTTTGGAGGCCTAGGCTTTTGCAAAAAGCTCCCGGGAGCTTGTATATCCATTTT
CGGATCTGATCAGCACGTGATGAAAAAGCCTGAACTCACCGCGACGTCTGTCGAGAAGTTTCTGATCGAA
AAGTTCGACAGCGTCTCCGACCTGATGCAGCTCTCGGAGGGCGAAGAATCTCGTGCTTTCAGCTTCGATG
TAGGAGGGCGTGGATATGTCCTGCGGGTAAATAGCTGCGCCGATGGTTTCTACAAAGATCGTTATGTTTA
TCGGCACTTTGCATCGGCCGCGCTCCCGATTCCGGAAGTGCTTGACATTGGGGAATTCAGCGAGAGCCTG
ACCTATTGCATCTCCCGCCGTGCACAGGGTGTCACGTTGCAAGACCTGCCTGAAACCGAACTGCCCGCTG
TTCTGCAGCCGGTCGCGGAGGCCATGGATGCGATCGCTGCGGCCGATCTTAGCCAGACGAGCGGGTTCGG
CCCATTCGGACCGCAAGGAATCGGTCAATACACTACATGGCGTGATTTCATATGCGCGATTGCTGATCCC
CATGTGTATCACTGGCAAACTGTGATGGACGACACCGTCAGTGCGTCCGTCGCGCAGGCTCTCGATGAGC
TGATGCTTTGGGCCGAGGACTGCCCCGAAGTCCGGCACCTCGTGCACGCGGATTTCGGCTCCAACAATGT
CCTGACGGACAATGGCCGCATAACAGCGGTCATTGACTGGAGCGAGGCGATGTTCGGGGATTCCCAATAC
GAGGTCGCCAACATCTTCTTCTGGAGGCCGTGGTTGGCTTGTAGAGCAGCAGACGCGCTACTTCGAGCGG
AGGCATCCGGAGCTTGCAGGATCGCCGCGGCTCCGGGCGTATATGCTCCGCATTGGTCTTGACCAACTCT
ATCAGAGCTTGGTTGACGGCAATTTCGATGATGCAGCTTGGG
